>Addgene plasmid #90996 | pALPS | depositor full sequence | sequence record 175418 | pALPS sequence 6677 bps
GTCGACGGATCGGGAGATCTCCCGATCCCCTATGGTGCACTCTCAGTACAATCTGCTCTGATGCCGCATA
GTTAAGCCAGTATCTGCTCCCTGCTTGTGTGTTGGAGGTCGCTGAGTAGTGCGCGAGCAAAATTTAAGCT
ACAACAAGGCAAGGCTTGACCGACAATTGCATGAAGAATCTGCTTAGGGTTAGGCGTTTTGCGCTGCTTC
GCGATGTACGGGCCAGATATACGCGCTGTGGAATGTGTGTCAGTTAGGGTGTGGAAAGTCCCCAGGCTCC
CCAGCAGGCAGAAGTATGCAAAGCATGCATCTCAATTAGTCAGCAACCAGGTGTGGAAAGTCCCCAGGCT
CCCCAGCAGGCAGAAGTATGCAAAGCATGCATCTCAATTAGTCAGCAACCATAGTCCCGCCCCTAACTCC
GCCCATCCCGCCCCTAACTCCGCCCAGTTCCGCCCATTCTCCGCCCCATGGCTGACTAATTTTTTTTATT
TATGCAGAGGCCGAGGCCGCCTCTGCCTCTGAGCTATTCCAGAAGTAGTGAGGAGGCTTTTTTGGAGGCC
TAGGCTTTTGCAAAAAGCTTTGACATTGATTATTGACTAGTTATTAATAGTAATCAATTACGGGGTCATT
AGTTCATAGCCCATATATGGAGTTCCGCGTTACATAACTTACGGTAAATGGCCCGCCTGGCTGACCGCCC
AACGACCCCCGCCCATTGACGTCAATAATGACGTATGTTCCCATAGTAACGCCAATAGGGACTTTCCATT
GACGTCAATGGGTGGAGTATTTACGGTAAACTGCCCACTTGGCAGTACATCAAGTGTATCATATGCCAAG
TACGCCCCCTATTGACGTCAATGACGGTAAATGGCCCGCCTGGCATTATGCCCAGTACATGACCTTATGG
GACTTTCCTACTTGGCAGTACATCTACGTATTAGTCATCGCTATTACCATGGTGATGCGGTTTTGGCAGT
ACATCAATGGGCGTGGATAGCGGTTTGACTCACGGGGATTTCCAAGTCTCCACCCCATTGACGTCAATGG
GAGTTTGTTTTGGCACCAAAATCAACGGGACTTTCCAAAATGTCGTAACAACTCCGCCCCATTGACGCAA
ATGGGCGGTAGGCGTGTACGGTGGGAGGTCTATATAAGCAGCGCGTTTTGCCTGTACTGGGTCTCTCTGG
TTAGACCAGATCTGAGCCTGGGAGCTCTCTGGCTAACTAGGGAACCCACTGCTTAAGCCTCAATAAAGCT
TGCCTTGAGTGCTTCAAGTAGTGTGTGCCCGTCTGTTGTGTGACTCTGGTAACTAGAGATCCCTCAGACC
CTTTTAGTCAGTGTGGAAAATCTCTAGCAGTGGCGCCCGAACAGGGACTTGAAAGCGAAAGGGAAACCAG
AGGAGCTCTCTCGACGCAGGACTCGGCTTGCTGAAGCGCGCACGGCAAGAGGCGAGGGGCGGCGACTGGT
GAGTACGCCAAAAATTTTGACTAGCGGAGGCTAGAAGGAGAGAGATGGGTGCGAGAGCGTCAGTATTAAG
CGGGGGAGAATTAGATCGCGATGGGAAAAAATTCGGTTAAGGCCAGGGGGAAAGAAAAAATATAAATTAA
AACATATAGTATGGGCAAGCAGGGAGCTAGAACGATTCGCAGTTAATCCTGGCCTGTTAGAAACATCAGA
AGGCTGTAGACAAATACTGGGACAGCTACAACCATCCCTTCAGACAGGATCAGAAGAACTTAGATCATTA
TATAATACAGTAGCAACCCTCTATTGTGTGCATCAAAGGATAGAGATAAAAGACACCAAGGAAGCTTTAG
ACAAGATAGAGGAAGAGCAAAACAAAAGTAAGACCACCGCACAGCAAGCGGCCGGCCGCTGATCTTCAGA
CCTGGAGGAGGAGATATGAGGGACAATTGGAGAAGTGAATTATATAAATATAAAGTAGTAAAAATTGAAC
CATTAGGAGTAGCACCCACCAAGGCAAAGAGAAGAGTGGTGCAGAGAGAAAAAAGAGCAGTGGGAATAGG
AGCTTTGTTCCTTGGGTTCTTGGGAGCAGCAGGAAGCACTATGGGCGCAGCGTCAATGACGCTGACGGTA
CAGGCCAGACAATTATTGTCTGGTATAGTGCAGCAGCAGAACAATTTGCTGAGGGCTATTGAGGCGCAAC
AGCATCTGTTGCAACTCACAGTCTGGGGCATCAAGCAGCTCCAGGCAAGAATCCTGGCTGTGGAAAGATA
CCTAAAGGATCAACAGCTCCTGGGGATTTGGGGTTGCTCTGGAAAACTCATTTGCACCACTGCTGTGCCT
TGGAATGCTAGTTGGAGTAATAAATCTCTGGAACAGATTTGGAATCACACGACCTGGATGGAGTGGGACA
GAGAAATTAACAATTACACAAGCTTAATACACTCCTTAATTGAAGAATCGCAAAACCAGCAAGAAAAGAA
TGAACAAGAATTATTGGAATTAGATAAATGGGCAAGTTTGTGGAATTGGTTTAACATAACAAATTGGCTG
TGGTATATAAAATTATTCATAATGATAGTAGGAGGCTTGGTAGGTTTAAGAATAGTTTTTGCTGTACTTT
CTATAGTGAATAGAGTTAGGCAGGGATATTCACCATTATCGTTTCAGACCCACCTCCCAACCCCGAGGGG
ACCCGACAGGCCCGAAGGAATAGAAGAAGAAGGTGGAGAGAGAGACAGAGACAGATCCATTCGATTAGTG
AACGGATCGGCACTGCGTGCGCCAATTCTGCAGACAAATGGCAGTATTCATCCACAATTTTAAAAGAAAA
GGGGGGATTGGGGGGTACAGTGCAGGGGAAAGAATAGTAGACATAATAGCAACAGACATACAAACTAAAG
AATTACAAAAACAAATTACAAAAATTCAAAATTTTCGGGTTTATTACAGGGACAGCAGAGATCCAGTTTG
GTTAATTAACTGCAGCCCCGATAAAATAAAAGATTTTATTTAGTCTCCAGAAAAAGGGGGGAATGAAAGA
CCCCACCTGTAGGTTTGGCAAGCTAGCTGCAGTAACGCCATTTTGCAAGGCATGGAAAAATACCAAACCA
AGAATAGAGAAGTTCAGATCAAGGGCGGGTACATGAAAATAGCTAACGTTGGGCCAAACAGGATATCTGC
GGTGAGCAGTTTCGGCCCCGGCCCGGGGCCAAGAACAGATGGTCACCGCAGTTTCGGCCCCGGCCCGAGG
CCAAGAACAGATGGTCCCCAGATATGGCCCAACCCTCAGCAGTTTCTTAAGACCCATCAGATGTTTCCAG
GCTCCCCCAAGGACCTGAAATGACCCTGCGCCTTATTTGAATTAACCAATCAGCCTGCTTCTCGCTTCTG
TTCGCGCGCTTCTGCTTCCCGAGCTCTATAAAAGAGCTCACAACCCCTCACTCGGCGCGCCAGTCCTCCG
ACAGACTGAGTCGCCCGGGGGTCTAGAAGCGCTGGATCCGTTTAAACGCGGCCGCCCAGCACAGTGGCTC
GAGCCGCGGGTTAACTGGCCAGAATTCACGCGTATCGATACCGGTGGCCCCTGGGGCCGCGATCGCTAAT
CAACCTCTGGATTACAAAATTTGTGAAAGATTGACTGGTATTCTTAACTATGTTGCTCCTTTTACGCTAT
GTGGATACGCTGCTTTAATGCCTTTGTATCATGCTATTGCTTCCCGTATGGCTTTCATTTTCTCCTCCTT
GTATAAATCCTGGTTGCTGTCTCTTTATGAGGAGTTGTGGCCCGTTGTCAGGCAACGTGGCGTGGTGTGC
ACTGTGTTTGCTGACGCAACCCCCACTGGTTGGGGCATTGCCACCACCTGTCAGCTCCTTTCCGGGACTT
TCGCTTTCCCCCTCCCTATTGCCACGGCGGAACTCATCGCCGCCTGCCTTGCCCGCTGCTGGACAGGGGC
TCGGCTGTTGGGCACTGACAATTCCGTGGTGTTGTCGGGGAAGCTGACGTCCTTTCCATGGCTGCTCGCC
TGTGTTGCCACCTGGATTCTGCGCGGGACGTCCTTCTGCTACGTCCCTTCGGCCCTCAATCCAGCGGACC
TTCCTTCCCGCGGCCTGCTGCCGGCTCTGCGGCCTCTTCCGCGTCTTCGCCTTCGCCCTCAGACGAGTCG
GATCTCCCTTTGGGCCGCCTCCCCGCTTAATCGCGTCGAGACCTAGAAAAACATGGAGCAATCACAAGTA
GCAATACAGCAGCTACCAATGCTGATTGTGCCTGGCTAGAAGCACAAGAGGAGGAGGAGGTGGGTTTTCC
AGTCACACCTCAGGTACCTTTAAGACCAATGACTTACAAGGCAGCTGTAGATCTTAGCCACTTTTTAAAA
GAAAAGGGGGGACTGGAAGGGCTAATTCACTCCCAACGAAGACAAGATATCCTTGATCTGTGGATCTACC
ACACACAAGGCTACTTCCCTGATTGGCAGAACTACACACCAGGGCCAGGGATCAGATATCCACTGACCTT
TGGATGGTGCTACAAGCTAGTACCAGTTGAGCAAGAGAAGGTAGAAGAAGCCAATGAAGGAGAGAACACC
CGCTTGTTACACCCTGTGAGCCTGCATGGGATGGATGACCCGGAGAGAGAAGTATTAGAGTGGAGGTTTG
ACAGCCGCCTAGCATTTCATCACATGGCCCGAGAGCTGCATCCGGACTGTACTGGGTCTCTCTGGTTAGA
CCAGATCTGAGCCTGGGAGCTCTCTGGCTAACTAGGGAACCCACTGCTTAAGCCTCAATAAAGCTTGCCT
TGAGTGCTTCAAGTAGTGTGTGCCCGTCTGTTGTGTGACTCTGGTAACTAGAGATCCCTCAGACCCTTTT
AGTCAGTGTGGAAAATCTCTAGCAGGGCCCGTTTCATGTGAGCAAAAGGCCAGCAAAAGGCCAGGAACCG
TAAAAAGGCCGCGTTGCTGGCGTTTTTCCATAGGCTCCGCCCCCCTGACGAGCATCACAAAAATCGACGC
TCAAGTCAGAGGTGGCGAAACCCGACAGGACTATAAAGATACCAGGCGTTTCCCCCTGGAAGCTCCCTCG
TGCGCTCTCCTGTTCCGACCCTGCCGCTTACCGGATACCTGTCCGCCTTTCTCCCTTCGGGAAGCGTGGC
GCTTTCTCATAGCTCACGCTGTAGGTATCTCAGTTCGGTGTAGGTCGTTCGCTCCAAGCTGGGCTGTGTG
CACGAACCCCCCGTTCAGCCCGACCGCTGCGCCTTATCCGGTAACTATCGTCTTGAGTCCAACCCGGTAA
GACACGACTTATCGCCACTGGCAGCAGCCACTGGTAACAGGATTAGCAGAGCGAGGTATGTAGGCGGTGC
TACAGAGTTCTTGAAGTGGTGGCCTAACTACGGCTACACTAGAAGAACAGTATTTGGTATCTGCGCTCTG
CTGAAGCCAGTTACCTTCGGAAAAAGAGTTGGTAGCTCTTGATCCGGCAAACAAACCACCGCTGGTAGCG
GTGGTTTTTTTGTTTGCAAGCAGCAGATTACGCGCAGAAAAAAAGGATCTCAAGAAGATCCTTTGATCTT
TTCTACGGGGTCTGACGCTCAGTGGAACGAAAACTCACGTTAAGGGATTTTGGTCATGAGATTATCAAAA
AGGATCTTCACCTAGATCCTTTTAAATTAAAAATGAAGTTTTAAATCAATCTAAAGTATATATGAGTAAA
CTTGGTCTGACAGTTACCAATGCTTAATCAGTGAGGCACCTATCTCAGCGATCTGTCTATTTCGTTCATC
CATAGTTGCCTGACTCCCCGTCGTGTAGATAACTACGATACGGGAGGGCTTACCATCTGGCCCCAGTGCT
GCAATGATACCGCGAGACCCACGCTCACCGGCTCCAGATTTATCAGCAATAAACCAGCCAGCCGGAAGGG
CCGAGCGCAGAAGTGGTCCTGCAACTTTATCCGCCTCCATCCAGTCTATTAATTGTTGCCGGGAAGCTAG
AGTAAGTAGTTCGCCAGTTAATAGTTTGCGCAACGTTGTTGCCATTGCTACAGGCATCGTGGTGTCACGC
TCGTCGTTTGGTATGGCTTCATTCAGCTCCGGTTCCCAACGATCAAGGCGAGTTACATGATCCCCCATGT
TGTGCAAAAAAGCGGTTAGCTCCTTCGGTCCTCCGATCGTTGTCAGAAGTAAGTTGGCCGCAGTGTTATC
ACTCATGGTTATGGCAGCACTGCATAATTCTCTTACTGTCATGCCATCCGTAAGATGCTTTTCTGTGACT
GGTGAGTACTCAACCAAGTCATTCTGAGAATAGTGTATGCGGCGACCGAGTTGCTCTTGCCCGGCGTCAA
TACGGGATAATACCGCGCCACATAGCAGAACTTTAAAAGTGCTCATCATTGGAAAACGTTCTTCGGGGCG
AAAACTCTCAAGGATCTTACCGCTGTTGAGATCCAGTTCGATGTAACCCACTCGTGCACCCAACTGATCT
TCAGCATCTTTTACTTTCACCAGCGTTTCTGGGTGAGCAAAAACAGGAAGGCAAAATGCCGCAAAAAAGG
GAATAAGGGCGACACGGAAATGTTGAATACTCATACTCTTCCTTTTTCAATATTATTGAAGCATTTATCA
GGGTTATTGTCTCATGAGCGGATACATATTTGAATGTATTTAGAAAAATAAACAAATAGGGGTTCCGCGC
ACATTTCCCCGAAAAGTGCCACCTGAC
Features (pLannotate 1.2.2; 17 found; start..end, strand, type, name):
     31..83      -  misc_feature   bom (fragment): basis of mobility region from pBR322
    245..574     +  promoter       SV40 promoter: SV40 enhancer and early promoter
    582..961     +  enhancer       CMV enhancer: human cytomegalovirus immediate early enhancer
    962..1161    +  promoter       CMV promoter: human cytomegalovirus (CMV) immediate early promoter
   1179..1359    +  LTR            5' LTR (truncated): truncated 5' long terminal repeat (LTR) from HIV-1
   1406..1531    +  misc_feature   HIV-1 Ψ: packaging signal of human immunodeficiency virus type 1
   1515..1853    +  CDS            HIV-1 gag (fragment): gag protein from human immunodeficiency virus 1; gag
   2028..2261    +  misc_feature   RRE: The Rev response element (RRE) of HIV-1 allows for Rev-dependent mRNA export from the nucleus to the cytoplasm.
   2638..2738    +  CDS            Rev (fragment): human immunodeficiency virus 1 (HIV-1) Rev protein; rev; enhances nuclear export of unspliced and incompletely spliced viral mRNAs
   2788..2905    +  misc_feature   cPPT/CTS: central polypurine tract and central termination sequence of HIV-1
   3042..3449    +  promoter       SFFV promoter: spleen focus-forming virus long terminal repeat (LTR) promoter
   3568..4156    +  misc_feature   WPRE: woodchuck hepatitis virus posttranscriptional regulatory element
   4167..4667    +  CDS            nef (fragment): NEF_HV1LA - Experimental evidence at protein level: Swiss-Prot protein existence level 1. Extracellular Nef protein targets CD4(+) T-lymphocytes for apoptosis by interacting with CXCR4 surface receptors. From Human immunodeficiency virus type 1 group M subtype B (isolate Lai) (HIV-1).
   4674..4854    +  LTR            5' LTR (truncated): truncated 5' long terminal repeat (LTR) from HIV-1
   4925..5513    -  rep_origin     ori: high-copy-number ColE1/pMB1/pBR322/pUC origin of replication
   5684..6544    -  CDS            AmpR: β-lactamase; bla; confers resistance to ampicillin, carbenicillin, and related antibiotics
   6545..6649    -  promoter       AmpR promoter: bla
