>Addgene plasmid #90996 | pALPS | addgene full sequence | sequence record 178215 | Addgene NGS Result
AAGAATCTGCTTAGGGTTAGGCGTTTTGCGCTGCTTCGCGATGTACGGGCCAGATATACGCGCTGTGGAA
TGTGTGTCAGTTAGGGTGTGGAAAGTCCCCAGGCTCCCCAGCAGGCAGAAGTATGCAAAGCATGCATCTC
AATTAGTCAGCAACCAGGTGTGGAAAGTCCCCAGGCTCCCCAGCAGGCAGAAGTATGCAAAGCATGCATC
TCAATTAGTCAGCAACCATAGTCCCGCCCCTAACTCCGCCCATCCCGCCCCTAACTCCGCCCAGTTCCGC
CCATTCTCCGCCCCATGGCTGACTAATTTTTTTTATTTATGCAGAGGCCGAGGCCGCCTCTGCCTCTGAG
CTATTCCAGAAGTAGTGAGGAGGCTTTTTTGGAGGCCTAGGCTTTTGCAAAAAGCTCGCGTTGACATTGA
TTATTGACTAGTTATTAATAGTAATCAATTACGGGGTCATTAGTTCATAGCCCATATATGGAGTTCCGCG
TTACATAACTTACGGTAAATGGCCCGCCTGGCTGACCGCCCAACGACCCCCGCCCATTGACGTCAATAAT
GACGTATGTTCCCATAGTAACGCCAATAGGGACTTTCCATTGACGTCAATGGGTGGAGTATTTACGGTAA
ACTGCCCACTTGGCAGTACATCAAGTGTATCATATGCCAAGTACGCCCCCTATTGACGTCAATGACGGTA
AATGGCCCGCCTGGCATTATGCCCAGTACATGACCTTATGGGACTTTCCTACTTGGCAGTACATCTACGT
ATTAGTCATCGCTATTACCATGGTGATGCGGTTTTGGCAGTACATCAATGGGCGTGGATAGCGGTTTGAC
TCACGGGGATTTCCAAGTCTCCACCCCATTGACGTCAATGGGAGTTTGTTTTGGCACCAAAATCAACGGG
ACTTTCCAAAATGTCGTAACAACTCCGCCCCATTGACGCAAATGGGCGGTAGGCGTGTACGGTGGGAGGT
CTATATAAGCAGCGCGTTTTGCCTGTACTGGGTCTCTCTGGTTAGACCAGATCTGAGCCTGGGAGCTCTC
TGGCTAACTAGGGAACCCACTGCTTAAGCCTCAATAAAGCTTGCCTTGAGTGCTTCAAGTAGTGTGTGCC
CGTCTGTTGTGTGACTCTGGTAACTAGAGATCCCTCAGACCCTTTTAGTCAGTGTGGAAAATCTCTAGCA
GTGGCGCCCGAACAGGGACTTGAAAGCGAAAGGGAAACCAGAGGAGCTCTCTCGACGCAGGACTCGGCTT
GCTGAAGCGCGCACGGCAAGAGGCGAGGGGCGGCGACTGGTGAGTACGCCAAAAATTTTGACTAGCGGAG
GCTAGAAGGAGAGAGATGGGTGCGAGAGCGTCAGTATTAAGCGGGGGAGAATTAGATCGCGATGGGAAAA
AATTCGGTTAAGGCCAGGGGGAAAGAAAAAATATAAATTAAAACATATAGTATGGGCAAGCAGGGAGCTA
GAACGATTCGCAGTTAATCCTGGCCTGTTAGAAACATCAGAAGGCTGTAGACAAATACTGGGACAGCTAC
AACCATCCCTTCAGACAGGATCAGAAGAACTTAGATCATTATATAATACAGTAGCAACCCTCTATTGTGT
GCATCAAAGGATAGAGATAAAAGACACCAAGGAAGCTTTAGACAAGATAGAGGAAGAGCAAAACAAAAGT
AAGACCACCGCACAGCAAGCGGCCGGCCGCTGATCTTCAGACCTGGAGGAGGAGATATGAGGGACAATTG
GAGAAGTGAATTATATAAATATAAAGTAGTAAAAATTGAACCATTAGGAGTAGCACCCACCAAGGCAAAG
AGAAGAGTGGTGCAGAGAGAAAAAAGAGCAGTGGGAATAGGAGCTTTGTTCCTTGGGTTCTTGGGAGCAG
CAGGAAGCACTATGGGCGCAGCGTCAATGACGCTGACGGTACAGGCCAGACAATTATTGTCTGGTATAGT
GCAGCAGCAGAACAATTTGCTGAGGGCTATTGAGGCGCAACAGCATCTGTTGCAACTCACAGTCTGGGGC
ATCAAGCAGCTCCAGGCAAGAATCCTGGCTGTGGAAAGATACCTAAAGGATCAACAGCTCCTGGGGATTT
GGGGTTGCTCTGGAAAACTCATTTGCACCACTGCTGTGCCTTGGAATGCTAGTTGGAGTAATAAATCTCT
GGAACAGATTTGGAATCACACGACCTGGATGGAGTGGGACAGAGAAATTAACAATTACACAAGCTTAATA
CACTCCTTAATTGAAGAATCGCAAAACCAGCAAGAAAAGAATGAACAAGAATTATTGGAATTAGATAAAT
GGGCAAGTTTGTGGAATTGGTTTAACATAACAAATTGGCTGTGGTATATAAAATTATTCATAATGATAGT
AGGAGGCTTGGTAGGTTTAAGAATAGTTTTTGCTGTACTTTCTATAGTGAATAGAGTTAGGCAGGGATAT
TCACCATTATCGTTTCAGACCCACCTCCCAACCCCGAGGGGACCCGACAGGCCCGAAGGAATAGAAGAAG
AAGGTGGAGAGAGAGACAGAGACAGATCCATTCGATTAGTGAACGGATCGGCACTGCGTGCGCCAATTCT
GCAGACAAATGGCAGTATTCATCCACAATTTTAAAAGAAAAGGGGGGATTGGGGGGTACAGTGCAGGGGA
AAGAATAGTAGACATAATAGCAACAGACATACAAACTAAAGAATTACAAAAACAAATTACAAAAATTCAA
AATTTTCGGGTTTATTACAGGGACAGCAGAGATCCAGTTTGGTTAATTAACTGCAGCCCCGATAAAATAA
AAGATTTTATTTAGTCTCCAGAAAAAGGGGGGAATGAAAGACCCCACCTGTAGGTTTGGCAAGCTAGCTG
CAGTAACGCCATTTTGCAAGGCATGGAAAAATACCAAACCAAGAATAGAGAAGTTCAGATCAAGGGCGGG
TACATGAAAATAGCTAACGTTGGGCCAAACAGGATATCTGCGGTGAGCAGTTTCGGCCCCGGCCCGGGGC
CAAGAACAGATGGTCACCGCAGTTTCGGCCCCGGCCCGAGGCCAAGAACAGATGGTCCCCAGATATGGCC
CAACCCTCAGCAGTTTCTTAAGACCCATCAGATGTTTCCAGGCTCCCCCAAGGACCTGAAATGACCCTGC
GCCTTATTTGAATTAACCAATCAGCCTGCTTCTCGCTTCTGTTCGCGCGCTTCTGCTTCCCGAGCTCTAT
AAAAGAGCTCACAACCCCTCACTCGGCGCGCCAGTCCTCCGACAGACTGAGTCGCCCGGGGGTCTAGAAG
CGCTGGATCCGTTTAAACGCGGCCGCCCAGCACAGTGGCTCGAGCCGCGGGTTAACTGGCCAGAATTCAC
GCGTATCGATACCGGTGGCCCCTGGGGCCGCGATCGCTAATCAACCTCTGGATTACAAAATTTGTGAAAG
ATTGACTGGTATTCTTAACTATGTTGCTCCTTTTACGCTATGTGGATACGCTGCTTTAATGCCTTTGTAT
CATGCTATTGCTTCCCGTATGGCTTTCATTTTCTCCTCCTTGTATAAATCCTGGTTGCTGTCTCTTTATG
AGGAGTTGTGGCCCGTTGTCAGGCAACGTGGCGTGGTGTGCACTGTGTTTGCTGACGCAACCCCCACTGG
TTGGGGCATTGCCACCACCTGTCAGCTCCTTTCCGGGACTTTCGCTTTCCCCCTCCCTATTGCCACGGCG
GAACTCATCGCCGCCTGCCTTGCCCGCTGCTGGACAGGGGCTCGGCTGTTGGGCACTGACAATTCCGTGG
TGTTGTCGGGGAAGCTGACGTCCTTTCCATGGCTGCTCGCCTGTGTTGCCACCTGGATTCTGCGCGGGAC
GTCCTTCTGCTACGTCCCTTCGGCCCTCAATCCAGCGGACCTTCCTTCCCGCGGCCTGCTGCCGGCTCTG
CGGCCTCTTCCGCGTCTTCGCCTTCGCCCTCAGACGAGTCGGATCTCCCTTTGGGCCGCCTCCCCGCTTA
ATCGCGTCGAGACCTAGAAAAACATGGAGCAATCACAAGTAGCAATACAGCAGCTACCAATGCTGATTGT
GCCTGGCTAGAAGCACAAGAGGAGGAGGAGGTGGGTTTTCCAGTCACACCTCAGGTACCTTTAAGACCAA
TGACTTACAAGGCAGCTGTAGATCTTAGCCACTTTTTAAAAGAAAAGGGGGGACTGGAAGGGCTAATTCA
CTCCCAACGAAGACAAGATATCCTTGATCTGTGGATCTACCACACACAAGGCTACTTCCCTGATTGGCAG
AACTACACACCAGGGCCAGGGATCAGATATCCACTGACCTTTGGATGGTGCTACAAGCTAGTACCAGTTG
AGCAAGAGAAGGTAGAAGAAGCCAATGAAGGAGAGAACACCCGCTTGTTACACCCTGTGAGCCTGCATGG
GATGGATGACCCGGAGAGAGAAGTATTAGAGTGGAGGTTTGACAGCCGCCTAGCATTTCATCACATGGCC
CGAGAGCTGCATCCGGACTGTACTGGGTCTCTCTGGTTAGACCAGATCTGAGCCTGGGAGCTCTCTGGCT
AACTAGGGAACCCACTGCTTAAGCCTCAATAAAGCTTGCCTTGAGTGCTTCAAGTAGTGTGTGCCCGTCT
GTTGTGTGACTCTGGTAACTAGAGATCCCTCAGACCCTTTTAGTCAGTGTGGAAAATCTCTAGCAGGGCC
CGTTTCATGTGAGCAAAAGGCCAGCAAAAGGCCAGGAACCGTAAAAAGGCCGCGTTGCTGGCGTTTTTCC
ATAGGCTCCGCCCCCCTGACGAGCATCACAAAAATCGACGCTCAAGTCAGAGGTGGCGAAACCCGACAGG
ACTATAAAGATACCAGGCGTTTCCCCCTGGAAGCTCCCTCGTGCGCTCTCCTGTTCCGACCCTGCCGCTT
ACCGGATACCTGTCCGCCTTTCTCCCTTCGGGAAGCGTGGCGCTTTCTCATAGCTCACGCTGTAGGTATC
TCAGTTCGGTGTAGGTCGTTCGCTCCAAGCTGGGCTGTGTGCACGAACCCCCCGTTCAGCCCGACCGCTG
CGCCTTATCCGGTAACTATCGTCTTGAGTCCAACCCGGTAAGACACGACTTATCGCCACTGGCAGCAGCC
ACTGGTAACAGGATTAGCAGAGCGAGGTATGTAGGCGGTGCTACAGAGTTCTTGAAGTGGTGGCCTAACT
ACGGCTACACTAGAAGAACAGTATTTGGTATCTGCGCTCTGCTGAAGCCAGTTACCTTCGGAAAAAGAGT
TGGTAGCTCTTGATCCGGCAAACAAACCACCGCTGGTAGCGGTGGTTTTTTTGTTTGCAAGCAGCAGATT
ACGCGCAGAAAAAAAGGATCTCAAGAAGATCCTTTGATCTTTTCTACGGGGTCTGACGCTCAGTGGAACG
AAAACTCACGTTAAGGGATTTTGGTCATGAGATTATCAAAAAGGATCTTCACCTAGATCCTTTTAAATTA
AAAATGAAGTTTTAAATCAATCTAAAGTATATATGAGTAAACTTGGTCTGACAGTTACCAATGCTTAATC
AGTGAGGCACCTATCTCAGCGATCTGTCTATTTCGTTCATCCATAGTTGCCTGACTCCCCGTCGTGTAGA
TAACTACGATACGGGAGGGCTTACCATCTGGCCCCAGTGCTGCAATGATACCGCGAGACCCACGCTCACC
GGCTCCAGATTTATCAGCAATAAACCAGCCAGCCGGAAGGGCCGAGCGCAGAAGTGGTCCTGCAACTTTA
TCCGCCTCCATCCAGTCTATTAATTGTTGCCGGGAAGCTAGAGTAAGTAGTTCGCCAGTTAATAGTTTGC
GCAACGTTGTTGCCATTGCTACAGGCATCGTGGTGTCACGCTCGTCGTTTGGTATGGCTTCATTCAGCTC
CGGTTCCCAACGATCAAGGCGAGTTACATGATCCCCCATGTTGTGCAAAAAAGCGGTTAGCTCCTTCGGT
CCTCCGATCGTTGTCAGAAGTAAGTTGGCCGCAGTGTTATCACTCATGGTTATGGCAGCACTGCATAATT
CTCTTACTGTCATGCCATCCGTAAGATGCTTTTCTGTGACTGGTGAGTACTCAACCAAGTCATTCTGAGA
ATAGTGTATGCGGCGACCGAGTTGCTCTTGCCCGGCGTCAATACGGGATAATACCGCGCCACATAGCAGA
ACTTTAAAAGTGCTCATCATTGGAAAACGTTCTTCGGGGCGAAAACTCTCAAGGATCTTACCGCTGTTGA
GATCCAGTTCGATGTAACCCACTCGTGCACCCAACTGATCTTCAGCATCTTTTACTTTCACCAGCGTTTC
TGGGTGAGCAAAAACAGGAAGGCAAAATGCCGCAAAAAAGGGAATAAGGGCGACACGGAAATGTTGAATA
CTCATACTCTTCCTTTTTCAATATTATTGAAGCATTTATCAGGGTTATTGTCTCATGAGCGGATACATAT
TTGAATGTATTTAGAAAAATAAACAAATAGGGGTTCCGCGCACATTTCCCCGAAAAGTGCCACCTGACGT
CGACGGATCGGGAGATCTCCCGATCCCCTATGGTGCACTCTCAGTACAATCTGCTCTGATGCCGCATAGT
TAAGCCAGTATCTGCTCCCTGCTTGTGTGTTGGAGGTCGCTGAGTAGTGCGCGAGCAAAATTTAAGCTAC
AACAAGGCAAGGCTTGACCGACAATTGCATG
Features (pLannotate 1.2.2; 17 found; start..end, strand, type, name):
     72..401     +  promoter       SV40 promoter: SV40 enhancer and early promoter
    413..792     +  enhancer       CMV enhancer: human cytomegalovirus immediate early enhancer
    793..992     +  promoter       CMV promoter: human cytomegalovirus (CMV) immediate early promoter
   1010..1190    +  LTR            5' LTR (truncated): truncated 5' long terminal repeat (LTR) from HIV-1
   1237..1362    +  misc_feature   HIV-1 Ψ: packaging signal of human immunodeficiency virus type 1
   1346..1684    +  CDS            HIV-1 gag (fragment): gag protein from human immunodeficiency virus 1; gag
   1859..2092    +  misc_feature   RRE: The Rev response element (RRE) of HIV-1 allows for Rev-dependent mRNA export from the nucleus to the cytoplasm.
   2469..2569    +  CDS            Rev (fragment): human immunodeficiency virus 1 (HIV-1) Rev protein; rev; enhances nuclear export of unspliced and incompletely spliced viral mRNAs
   2619..2736    +  misc_feature   cPPT/CTS: central polypurine tract and central termination sequence of HIV-1
   2873..3280    +  promoter       SFFV promoter: spleen focus-forming virus long terminal repeat (LTR) promoter
   3399..3987    +  misc_feature   WPRE: woodchuck hepatitis virus posttranscriptional regulatory element
   3998..4498    +  CDS            nef (fragment): NEF_HV1LA - Experimental evidence at protein level: Swiss-Prot protein existence level 1. Extracellular Nef protein targets CD4(+) T-lymphocytes for apoptosis by interacting with CXCR4 surface receptors. From Human immunodeficiency virus type 1 group M subtype B (isolate Lai) (HIV-1).
   4505..4685    +  LTR            5' LTR (truncated): truncated 5' long terminal repeat (LTR) from HIV-1
   4756..5344    -  rep_origin     ori: high-copy-number ColE1/pMB1/pBR322/pUC origin of replication
   5515..6375    -  CDS            AmpR: β-lactamase; bla; confers resistance to ampicillin, carbenicillin, and related antibiotics
   6376..6480    -  promoter       AmpR promoter: bla
   6539..6591    -  misc_feature   bom (fragment): basis of mobility region from pBR322
