[The description below was written by a language model from this plasmid's Addgene catalogue record and pLannotate feature annotations shown in this document.]
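Description:
pALPS is an empty-backbone HIV-1-based lentiviral transfer vector of about 6.7 kb, intended for expressing heterologous genes in mammalian cells. In bacteria it is maintained through a high-copy ColE1/pUC-type origin and selected with ampicillin via the β-lactamase gene and its native promoter; a fragment of the pBR322 bom region is also present. The record contains no mammalian selection marker or reporter gene, so any such function would have to come with the inserted sequence.

The viral genome is transcribed in packaging cells from a CMV enhancer/promoter placed directly upstream of a truncated 5' LTR, an arrangement that typically makes genomic RNA production independent of Tat. An SV40 enhancer/early promoter element lies just upstream of the CMV enhancer; its role is not stated. Downstream come the HIV-1 Ψ packaging signal extending into a gag fragment, the Rev response element for Rev-dependent nuclear export of the unspliced genome, a short Rev fragment, and the cPPT/CTS, which aids nuclear import of the reverse-transcribed DNA. The internal expression cassette consists of the spleen focus-forming virus LTR promoter, known for strong activity in haematopoietic cells, followed by a short unannotated gap of roughly 120 bp, presumably the cloning site for the gene of interest, and then WPRE to enhance transcript stability and expression. A nef fragment and a second truncated LTR close the provirus; whether the 3' LTR carries a self-inactivating U3 deletion is not stated.

The two sequence records, depositor and sequencing-derived, differ by only a few bases and in their numbering origin, and show the same 17 features in the same order.
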