Addgene plasmid #90996: pALPS
Purpose: (Empty Backbone) Lentiviral vector for expression of heterologous genes
Depositing lab: Jeremy Luban. Depositing organization: University of Geneva. Publication: TRIM5 is an innate immune sensor for the retrovirus capsid lattice. Pertel T, Hausmann S, Morger D, Zuger S, Guerra J, Lascano J, Reinhard C, Santoni FA, Uchil PD, Chatel L, Bisiaux A, Albert ML, Strambio-De-Castillia C, Mothes W, Pizzato M, Grutter MG, Luban J. Nature. 2011 Apr 21;472(7343):361-5. doi: 10.1038/nature09976. PubMed 21512573.
Backbone
  Vector backbone: pALPS
  Backbone size (bp): 6677
  Vector type: Mammalian Expression, Lentiviral
  Promoter: SFFV
Growth in bacteria
  Bacterial resistance: Ampicillin, 100 μg/mL
  Growth temperature: 37°C
  Growth strain: NEB Stable
  Copy number: High Copy
Terms and licenses: Academic/Nonprofit Terms; Industry Terms: Not Available to Industry
How to cite: pALPS was a gift from Jeremy Luban (Addgene plasmid # 90996 ; http://n2t.net/addgene:90996 ; RRID:Addgene_90996)
